>Addgene plasmid #100395 | pCMV_mEm_4GS_LF82_804 | addgene full sequence | sequence record 208370 | Addgene NGS Result
GTAAAACGACGGCCAGTGAGTTCGAGCTTGCATGCCTGCAGGTCGTTACATAACTTACGGTAAATGGCCC
GCCTGGCTGACCGCCCAACGACCCCCGCCCATTGACGTCAATAATGACGTATGTTCCCATAGTAACGCCA
ATAGGGACTTTCCATTGACGTCAATGGGTGGAGTATTTACGGTAAACTGCCCACTTGGCAGTACATCAAG
TGTATCATATGCCAAGTACGCCCCCTATTGACGTCAATGACGGTAAATGGCCCGCCTGGCATTATGCCCA
GTACATGACCTTATGGGACTTTCCTACTTGGCAGTACATCTACGTATTAGTCATCGCTATTACCATGGTG
ATGCGGTTTTGGCAGTACATCAATGGGCGTGGATAGCGGTTTGACTCACGGGGATTTCCAAGTCTCCACC
CCATTGACGTCAATGGGAGTTTGTTTTGGCACCAAAATCAACGGGACTTTCCAAAATGTCGTAACAACTC
CGCCCCATTGACGCAAATGGGCGGTAGGCGTGTACGGTGGGAGGTCTATATAAGCAGAGCTCGTTTAGTG
AACCGTCAGATCGCCTGGAGACGCCATCCACGCTGTTTTGACCTCCATAGAAGACACCGGGACCGATCCA
GCCTCCGGACTCTAGAGGATCCGGTACTAGAGGAACTGAAAAACCAGAAAGTTAACTGGTAAGTTTAGTC
TTTTTGTCTTTTATTTCAGGTCCCGGATCCGGTGGTGGTGCAAATCAAAGAACTGCTCCTCAGTGGATGT
TGCCTTTACTTCTAGGCCTGTACGGAAGTGTTACTTCTGCTCTAAAAGCTGCGGAATTGTACCCGCGGGC
CCACCATGGTGAGCAAGGGCGAGGAGCTGTTCACCGGGGTGGTGCCCATCCTGGTCGAGCTGGACGGCGA
CGTAAACGGCCACAAGTTCAGCGTGTCCGGCGAGGGCGAGGGCGATGCCACCTACGGCAAGCTGACCCTG
AAGTTCATCTGCACCACCGGCAAGCTGCCCGTGCCCTGGCCCACCCTCGTGACCACCTTGACCTACGGCG
TGCAGTGCTTCGCCCGCTACCCCGACCACATGAAGCAGCACGACTTCTTCAAGTCCGCCATGCCCGAAGG
CTACGTCCAGGAGCGCACCATCTTCTTCAAGGACGACGGCAACTACAAGACCCGCGCCGAGGTGAAGTTC
GAGGGCGACACCCTGGTGAACCGCATCGAGCTGAAGGGCATCGACTTCAAGGAGGACGGCAACATCCTGG
GGCACAAGCTGGAGTACAACTACAACAGCCACAAGGTCTATATCACCGCCGACAAGCAGAAGAACGGCAT
CAAGGTGAACTTCAAGACCCGCCACAACATCGAGGACGGCAGCGTGCAGCTCGCCGACCACTACCAGCAG
AACACCCCCATCGGCGACGGCCCCGTGCTGCTGCCCGACAACCACTACCTGAGCACCCAGTCCAAGCTGA
GCAAAGACCCCAACGAGAAGCGCGATCACATGGTCCTGCTGGAGTTCGTGACCGCCGCCGGGATCACTCT
CGGCATGGACGAGCTGTACAAGCGAATTGGTGGAGGGGGCGGTTCCGGTGGCGGAGGTTCCCGAATTCGT
CGACGGAGATCTGATATGAACAATGATAATAAACCATCTAGCCAAGCAGACTTCTGGACAGTTTTGTTTA
ACGGAGTAACAGAGATCGTAAAAATGATCTTTTCTATAATCATGGCTATAGTGGCTGCCGGAAGCAAAAC
ATCCAGTACATCAACAGAAGATAAAACATTACACACAGGTTATCGGCACAATAACGACAAATCTGTGCAT
TTTGACAATGATGCTTGAATCGGTACCCTCGAGAAGCTTGCGGCCGCGGGGATCCAGACATGATAAGATA
CATTGATGAGTTTGGACAAACCACAACTAGAATGCAGTGAAAAAAATGCTTTATTTGTGAAATTTGTGAT
GCTATTGCTTTATTTGTAACCATTATAAGCTGCAATAAACAAGTTAACAACAACAATTGCATTCATTTTA
TGTTTCAGGTTCAGGGGGAGGTGTGGGAGGTTTTTTCGGATCCTCTAGAGTCGATCTGCAGGCATGCTAG
CTTGGCGTAATCATGGTCATAGCTGTTTCCTGTGTGAAATTGTTATCCGCTCACAATTCCACACAACATA
CGAGCCGGAAGCATAAAGTGTAAAGCCTGGGGTGCCTAATGAGTGAGCTAACTCACATTAATTGCGTTGC
GCTCACTGCCCGCTTTCCAGTCGGGAAACCTGTCGTGCCAGCTGCATTAATGAATCGGCCAACGCGCGGG
GAGAGGCGGTTTGCGTATTGGGCGCTCTTCCGCTTCCTCGCTCACTGACTCGCTGCGCTCGGTCGTTCGG
CTGCGGCGAGCGGTATCAGCTCACTCAAAGGCGGTAATACGGTTATCCACAGAATCAGGGGATAACGCAG
GAAAGAACATGTGAGCAAAAGGCCAGCAAAAGGCCAGGAACCGTAAAAAGGCCGCGTTGCTGGCGTTTTT
CCATAGGCTCCGCCCCCCTGACGAGCATCACAAAAATCGACGCTCAAGTCAGAGGTGGCGAAACCCGACA
GGACTATAAAGATACCAGGCGTTTCCCCCTGGAAGCTCCCTCGTGCGCTCTCCTGTTCCGACCCTGCCGC
TTACCGGATACCTGTCCGCCTTTCTCCCTTCGGGAAGCGTGGCGCTTTCTCATAGCTCACGCTGTAGGTA
TCTCAGTTCGGTGTAGGTCGTTCGCTCCAAGCTGGGCTGTGTGCACGAACCCCCCGTTCAGCCCGACCGC
TGCGCCTTATCCGGTAACTATCGTCTTGAGTCCAACCCGGTAAGACACGACTTATCGCCACTGGCAGCAG
CCACTGGTAACAGGATTAGCAGAGCGAGGTATGTAGGCGGTGCTACAGAGTTCTTGAAGTGGTGGCCTAA
CTACGGCTACACTAGAAGAACAGTATTTGGTATCTGCGCTCTGCTGAAGCCAGTTACCTTCGGAAAAAGA
GTTGGTAGCTCTTGATCCGGCAAACAAACCACCGCTGGTAGCGGTGGTTTTTTTGTTTGCAAGCAGCAGA
TTACGCGCAGAAAAAAAGGATCTCAAGAAGATCCTTTGATCTTTTCTACGGGGTCTGACGCTCAGTGGAA
CGAAAACTCACGTTAAGGGATTTTGGTCATGAGATTATCAAAAAGGATCTTCACCTAGATCCTTTTAAAT
TAAAAATGAAGTTTTAAATCAATCTAAAGTATATATGAGTAAACTTGGTCTGACAGTTACCAATGCTTAA
TCAGTGAGGCACCTATCTCAGCGATCTGTCTATTTCGTTCATCCATAGTTGCCTGACTCCCCGTCGTGTA
GATAACTACGATACGGGAGGGCTTACCATCTGGCCCCAGTGCTGCAATGATACCGCGAGACCCACGCTCA
CCGGCTCCAGATTTATCAGCAATAAACCAGCCAGCCGGAAGGGCCGAGCGCAGAAGTGGTCCTGCAACTT
TATCCGCCTCCATCCAGTCTATTAATTGTTGCCGGGAAGCTAGAGTAAGTAGTTCGCCAGTTAATAGTTT
GCGCAACGTTGTTGCCATTGCTACAGGCATCGTGGTGTCACGCTCGTCGTTTGGTATGGCTTCATTCAGC
TCCGGTTCCCAACGATCAAGGCGAGTTACATGATCCCCCATGTTGTGCAAAAAAGCGGTTAGCTCCTTCG
GTCCTCCGATCGTTGTCAGAAGTAAGTTGGCCGCAGTGTTATCACTCATGGTTATGGCAGCACTGCATAA
TTCTCTTACTGTCATGCCATCCGTAAGATGCTTTTCTGTGACTGGTGAGTACTCAACCAAGTCATTCTGA
GAATAGTGTATGCGGCGACCGAGTTGCTCTTGCCCGGCGTCAATACGGGATAATACCGCGCCACATAGCA
GAACTTTAAAAGTGCTCATCATTGGAAAACGTTCTTCGGGGCGAAAACTCTCAAGGATCTTACCGCTGTT
GAGATCCAGTTCGATGTAACCCACTCGTGCACCCAACTGATCTTCAGCATCTTTTACTTTCACCAGCGTT
TCTGGGTGAGCAAAAACAGGAAGGCAAAATGCCGCAAAAAAGGGAATAAGGGCGACACGGAAATGTTGAA
TACTCATACTCTTCCTTTTTCAATATTATTGAAGCATTTATCAGGGTTATTGTCTCATGAGCGGATACAT
ATTTGAATGTATTTAGAAAAATAAACAAATAGGGGTTCCGCGCACATTTCCCCGAAAAGTGCCACCTGAC
GTCTAAGAAACCATTATTATCATGACATTAACCTATAAAAATAGGCGTATCACGAGGCCCTTTCGTCTCG
CGCGTTTCGGTGATGACGGTGAAAACCTCTGACACATGCAGCTCCCGGAGACGGTCACAGCTTGTCTGTA
AGCGGATGCCGGGAGCAGACAAGCCCGTCAGGGCGCGTCAGCGGGTGTTGGCGGGTGTCGGGGCTGGCTT
AACTATGCGGCATCAGAGCAGATTGTACTGAGAGTGCACCATATGCGGTGTGAAATACCGCACAGATGCG
TAAGGAGAAAATACCGCATCAGGCGCCATTCGCCATTCAGGCTGCGCAACTGTTGGGAAGGGCGATCGGT
GCGGGCCTCTTCGCTATTACGCCAGCTGGCGAAAGGGGGATGTGCTGCAAGGCGATTAAGTTGGGTAACG
CCAGGGTTTTCCCAGTCACGACGTT
Features (pLannotate 1.2.2; 16 found; start..end, strand, type, name):
     25..45      -  misc_feature   MCS (fragment): pUC18/19 multiple cloning site
     44..347     +  enhancer       CMV enhancer: human cytomegalovirus immediate early enhancer
    348..551     +  promoter       CMV promoter: human cytomegalovirus (CMV) immediate early promoter
    689..785     +  intron         SV40 intron: modified SV40 intron with splice donor and acceptor sites
    846..1562    +  CDS            mEmerald: mEmerald is a basic (constitutively fluorescent) green fluorescent protein published in 1998, derived from Aequorea victoria. It is reported to be a very rapidly-maturing monomer with moderate acid sensitivity.
   1871..2005    -  polyA_signal   SV40 poly(A) signal: SV40 polyadenylation signal
   2140..2156    -  protein_bind   lac operator: The lac repressor binds to the lac operator to inhibit transcription in E. coli. This inhibition can be relieved by adding lactose or isopropyl-β-D-thiogalactopyranoside (IPTG). lac repressor encoded by lacI
   2164..2194    -  promoter       lac promoter: promoter for the E. coli lac operon
   2209..2230    -  protein_bind   CAP binding site: CAP binding activates transcription in the presence of cAMP. E. coli catabolite activator protein
   2243..2335    -  CDS            lacI (fragment): lac repressor; lacI; The lac repressor binds to the lac operator to inhibit transcription in E. coli. This inhibition can be relieved by adding lactose or isopropyl-β-D-thiogalactopyranoside (IPTG).
   2518..3106    -  rep_origin     ori: high-copy-number ColE1/pMB1/pBR322/pUC origin of replication
   3277..4137    -  CDS            AmpR: β-lactamase; bla; confers resistance to ampicillin, carbenicillin, and related antibiotics
   4138..4242    -  promoter       AmpR promoter: bla
   4337..4372    +  CDS            rop (fragment): Rop protein, which maintains plasmids at low copy number; rop
   4474..4573    +  misc_feature   bom (fragment): basis of mobility region from pBR322
   4579..19      -  CDS            lacZα (fragment) (across the origin): LacZα fragment of β-galactosidase; lacZ fragment
