[The description below was written by a language model from this plasmid's Addgene catalogue record and pLannotate feature annotations shown in this document.]
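Description:
pCMV_mEm_4GS_LF82_804 is a mammalian expression plasmid built on a pCMV backbone for transient production of a bacterial protein fused to a green fluorescent tag. It is propagated in E. coli through a high-copy ColE1/pUC-type origin and selected with ampicillin via the β-lactamase gene and its native promoter. The annotated sequence also carries inert cloning-vector remnants, including fragments of lacZα, lacI, rop and the bom region, plus a lac promoter/operator and CAP site. These play no evident role in the mammalian cassette. No mammalian selection marker is annotated, which is consistent with transient transfection use.

The expression cassette consists of the human cytomegalovirus immediate-early enhancer and promoter, followed by a modified SV40 intron with splice donor and acceptor sites that typically improves transcript processing. Next comes the mEmerald coding sequence, a monomeric, rapidly maturing Aequorea-derived green fluorescent protein. The 213 bp LF82_804 coding sequence from E. coli LF82 was inserted by ligation-independent cloning downstream of mEmerald, so the fluorescent protein sits at the N terminus of the fusion. The "4GS" in the name suggests a glycine-serine linker between the two parts, although the record does not describe it. The feature table does not annotate the insert itself, but the unannotated gap between mEmerald and the SV40 polyadenylation signal is where it would lie.

The construct belongs to a collection made for an imaging screen in which candidate bacterial effectors were expressed exogenously in HeLa cells. There, the mEmerald tag lets the fusion's subcellular localisation and any associated cellular phenotypes be observed by microscopy.
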