Addgene plasmid #100395: pCMV_mEm_4GS_LF82_804
Purpose: Mammalian expression of E. coli LF82_804 CDS fused to mEmerald
Depositing lab: Alan Huett. Depositing organization: University of Nottingham. Publication: A multi-phenotypic imaging screen to identify bacterial effectors by exogenous expression in a HeLa cell line. Collins A, Huett A. Sci Data. 2018 May 15;5:180081. doi: 10.1038/sdata.2018.81. PubMed 29762554.
Backbone
  Vector backbone: pCMV
  Backbone size w/o insert (bp): 4502
  Vector type: Mammalian Expression
Growth in bacteria
  Bacterial resistance: Ampicillin, 100 μg/mL
  Growth temperature: 37°C
  Growth strain: XL1 Blue
  Copy number: High Copy
Gene/Insert
  Gene/Insert name: LF82_804
  Insert size (bp): 213
  Promoter: CMV
  Tag / fusion protein: mEmerald (N terminal on backbone)
  Cloning method: Ligation Independent Cloning
  Sequencing primers: 5′ ACTTCTGCTCTAAAAGCTGCGG; 3′ CACTGCATTCTAGTTGTGGTTTGTC
Terms and licenses: Academic/Nonprofit Terms; Industry Terms: Not Available to Industry
How to cite: pCMV_mEm_4GS_LF82_804 was a gift from Alan Huett (Addgene plasmid # 100395 ; http://n2t.net/addgene:100395 ; RRID:Addgene_100395)
