>Addgene plasmid #100395 | pCMV_mEm_4GS_LF82_804 | depositor partial sequence | sequence record 183714 | Sequence across LF82 gene insert region
CTCGGCATGGACGAGCTGTACAAGCGAATTGGTGGAGGGGGCGGTTCCGGTGGCGGAGGTTCCCGAATTC
GTCGACGGAGATCTGATATGAACAATGATAATAAACCATCTAGCCAAGCAGACTTCTGGACAGTTTTGTT
TAACGGAGTAACAGAGATCGTAAAAATGATCTTTTCTATAATCATGGCTATAGTGGCTGCCGGAAGCAAA
ACATCCAGTACATCAACAGAAGATAAAACATTACACACAGGTTATCGGCACAATAACGACAAATCTGTGC
ATTTTGACAATGATGCTTGAATCGGTACCCTCGAGAAGCTTGCGGCCGCGGGGATCCAGACATGATAAGA
TACATTGATGAGTTTGGACAAACCACAACTAGAATGCAGTGAAAAAAATGCTTTATTTGTGAAATTTGTG
ATGCTATTGCTTTATTTGTAACCATTATAAGCTGCAATAAACAAGTTAACAACAACAATTGCATTCATTT
TATGTTTCAGGTTCAGGGGGAGGTGTGGGAGGTTTTTTCGGATCCTCTAGAGTCGATCTGCAGGCATGCT
AGCTTGGCGTAATCATGGTCATAGCTGTTTCCTGTGTGAAATTGTTATCCGCTCACAATTCCACACAACA
TACGAGCCGGAAGCATAAAGTGTAAAGCCTGGGGTGCCTAATGAGTGAGCTAACTCACATTAATTGCGTT
GCGCTCACTGCCCGCTTTCCAGTCGGGAAACCTGTCGTGCCAGCTGCATTAATGAATCGGCCAACGCGCG
GGGAGAGGCGGTTTGCGTATTG
